Addgene plasmid #112835: TAP-GFP-Amotl2
Purpose: transient/stable overexpression
Depositing lab: Tomasz Prószyński.
Backbone
  Vector backbone: pShuttle-CMV
  Backbone size w/o insert (bp): 7500
  Vector type: Mammalian Expression
Growth in bacteria
  Bacterial resistance: Kanamycin, 50 μg/mL
  Growth temperature: 37°C
  Growth strain: DH5alpha
  Copy number: High Copy
Gene/Insert
  Gene/Insert name: Amotl2
  Species: M. musculus (mouse)
  Entrez Gene: Amotl2 (a.k.a. Lccp, MASCOT, mKIAA0989)
  Tag / fusion protein: TAP (N terminal on insert); GFP (N terminal on insert)
  Cloning method: Restriction Enzyme; 5′ cloning site Unknown (unknown if destroyed); 3′ cloning site Unknown (unknown if destroyed)
Terms and licenses: Academic/Nonprofit Terms; Industry Terms: Not Available to Industry
Depositor comments: An E371G difference is present in Amotl2 compared to the reference NM_019764.2 that is not of concern for function.
How to cite: TAP-GFP-Amotl2 was a gift from Tomasz Prószyński (Addgene plasmid # 112835 ; http://n2t.net/addgene:112835 ; RRID:Addgene_112835)
