[The description below was written by a language model from this plasmid's Addgene catalogue record and pLannotate feature annotations shown in this document.]
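Description:
TAP-GFP-Amotl2 is a mammalian expression plasmid built on pShuttle-CMV, an adenoviral shuttle backbone, and carries mouse Amotl2 (angiomotin-like 2) fused to N-terminal affinity and fluorescent tags. The sequenced plasmid is about 11.1 kb. It is maintained in E. coli at high copy through a ColE1/pUC-type origin and selected with kanamycin via the Tn5 aminoglycoside phosphotransferase (NeoR/KanR) gene. An f1 origin and remnants of β-lactamase and the Tn5 transposase are also annotated, but these fragments are backbone leftovers rather than functional markers.

Expression is driven by the human CMV immediate early enhancer and promoter and terminated by an SV40 polyadenylation signal. The annotated coding features run in order from two IgG-binding units of Staphylococcus aureus protein A and two Strep-Tag II-like segments, which together appear to constitute the tandem affinity purification (TAP) tag, through EGFP to the Amotl2 coding sequence. This arrangement allows the fusion to be visualised by fluorescence and recovered with its binding partners by sequential affinity capture. The depositor notes an E371G difference from the reference Amotl2 sequence that is not considered a concern for function.

The backbone retains adenovirus serotype 5 elements: two inverted terminal repeats, the Ψ packaging signal, and viral segments covering IX/IVa2 and E4 ORF1/ORF2. In shuttle vectors of this type these serve as homology arms for recombination into an adenoviral genome plasmid. The record, however, states the purpose only as transient or stable overexpression. No mammalian promoter is annotated for the NeoR/KanR gene, so the record does not establish a route for drug selection in mammalian cells.
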