Features (pLannotate 1.2.2; 24 found; start..end, strand, type, name):
      1..304     +  enhancer       CMV enhancer: human cytomegalovirus immediate early enhancer
    305..508     +  promoter       CMV promoter: human cytomegalovirus (CMV) immediate early promoter
    614..787     +  CDS            ProtA: IgG-binding unit of Staphylococcus aureus protein A
    794..964     +  CDS            ProtA: IgG-binding unit of Staphylococcus aureus protein A
   1076..1095    +  CDS            Strep-Tag II (fragment): peptide that binds Strep-Tactin®, an engineered form of streptavidin
   1112..1131    +  CDS            Strep-Tag II (fragment): peptide that binds Strep-Tactin®, an engineered form of streptavidin
   1196..1912    +  CDS            EGFP: EGFP is a basic (constitutively fluorescent) green fluorescent protein published in 1996, derived from Aequorea victoria. It is reported to be a rapidly-maturing weak dimer with moderate acid sensitivity.
   1928..4243    +  CDS            Amotl2: AMOL2_MOUSE - Experimental evidence at protein level: Swiss-Prot protein existence level 1. Regulates the translocation of phosphorylated SRC to peripheral cell-matrix adhesion sites. Required for proper architecture of actin filaments. Inhibits the Wnt/beta-catenin signaling pathway, probably by recruiting CTNNB1 to recycling endosomes and hence preventing its translocation to the nucleus. Participates in angiogenesis. May play a role in the polarity, proliferation and migration of endothelial cells. Selectively promotes FGF-induced MAPK activation through SRC (By similarity). From Mus muscul
   4275..4359    +  CDS            large T antigen (fragment): large T antigen from SV40 (simian virus 40)
   4382..4503    +  polyA_signal   SV40 poly(A) signal: SV40 polyadenylation signal
   4597..5016    +  CDS            IX: CAP9_ADE05 - Experimental evidence at protein level: Swiss-Prot protein existence level 1. Structural component of the virion that acts as a cement protein on the capsid exterior and forms triskelion structures consisting of three molecules that stabilize three hexon trimers at the center of each icosahedral facet and fixes the peripentonal hexons. Dispensable for assembly. During virus entry, recruits the anterograde motor kinesin-1 to the capsid docked at the nuclear pore complex thereby subjecting the docked capsid to a pulling force. The resulting tension leads to capsid disruption, disper
   5082..6416    -  CDS            IVa2: PKG1_ADE05 - Experimental evidence at protein level: Swiss-Prot protein existence level 1. Component of the packaging machinery which encapsidates the viral DNA into preformed capsids and transcriptional activator of the viral major late promoter (MLP). Binds, along with packaging proteins 2 and 3, to the specific packaging sequence on the left end of viral genomic DNA and displays ATPase activity thereby providing the power stroke of the packaging machinery. The activity of packaging protein IVa2 is stimulated by protein 33K which acts as a terminase. May be the protein that pumps DNA into th
   6789..6950    -  CDS            E4RF2_ADE02 (fragment): Protein predicted: Swiss-Prot protein existence level 4. From Human adenovirus C serotype 2 (HAdV-2) (Human adenovirus 2).
   7001..7384    -  CDS            E4RF1_ADE02: Experimental evidence at protein level: Swiss-Prot protein existence level 1. May modulate tight-junctions functions of infected cells through interactions with PDZ proteins. E4 ORF1 has ben show for Adenovirus 9 to interact with protein involved in tight junction regulation. May play a role in mTOR activation by activating PI3- kinase, thus overriding cellular checkpoint for translation. From Human adenovirus C serotype 2 (HAdV-2) (Human adenovirus 2).
   7694..7796    -  repeat_region  ITR: inverted terminal repeat of human adenovirus serotype 5 inverted
   7816..7870    +  misc_feature   bom (fragment): basis of mobility region from pBR322
   8056..8644    -  rep_origin     ori: high-copy-number ColE1/pMB1/pBR322/pUC origin of replication
   8816..9130    -  CDS            bla(M) (fragment): β-lactamase lacking the signal sequence; bla(M); allows cytosolic expression of β-lactamase
   9175..9444    +  CDS            tnpA (fragment): TN5P_ECOLX - Also known as tnp. Experimental evidence at protein level: Swiss-Prot protein existence level 1. Mediates transposition of transposon Tn5 by a 'cut and paste' mechanism. First, the monomeric transposase binds the 19 bp inverted DNA repeats flanking the transposon. Then, dimerization of the DNA- bound transposase creates a synaptic DNA complex. After nicking of the first DNA strand, excision of the transposon proceeds through a series of intermediates. The transposase then mediates the insertion of the transposon at a new site by strand transfer. The activity of the wild- type tran
   9476..10270   +  CDS            NeoR/KanR: aminoglycoside phosphotransferase from Tn5; aph(3')-II (or nptII); confers resistance to neomycin, kanamycin, and G418 (Geneticin®)
  10340..10698   -  rep_origin     f1 ori (sequence partly withheld): f1 bacteriophage origin of replication; arrow indicates direction of (+) strand synthesis
  10736..10838   +  repeat_region  ITR: inverted terminal repeat of human adenovirus serotype 5 inverted
  10926..11076   +  misc_signal    Ad5 Ψ: packaging signal for adenovirus serotype 5
  11081..11133   +  enhancer       CMV enhancer (fragment): human cytomegalovirus immediate early enhancer
>Addgene plasmid #112835 | TAP-GFP-Amotl2 | addgene full sequence | sequence record 217938 | Addgene NGS Result
CGTTACATAACTTACGGTAAATGGCCCGCCTGGCTGACCGCCCAACGACCCCCGCCCATTGACGTCAATA
ATGACGTATGTTCCCATAGTAACGCCAATAGGGACTTTCCATTGACGTCAATGGGTGGAGTATTTACGGT
AAACTGCCCACTTGGCAGTACATCAAGTGTATCATATGCCAAGTACGCCCCCTATTGACGTCAATGACGG
TAAATGGCCCGCCTGGCATTATGCCCAGTACATGACCTTATGGGACTTTCCTACTTGGCAGTACATCTAC
GTATTAGTCATCGCTATTACCATGGTGATGCGGTTTTGGCAGTACATCAATGGGCGTGGATAGCGGTTTG
ACTCACGGGGATTTCCAAGTCTCCACCCCATTGACGTCAATGGGAGTTTGTTTTGGCACCAAAATCAACG
GGACTTTCCAAAATGTCGTAACAACTCCGCCCCATTGACGCAAATGGGCGGTAGGCGTGTACGGTGGGAG
GTCTATATAAGCAGAGCTGGTTTAGTGAACCGTCAGATCCGCTAGAGATCTGGTACCGTCGACGCGGCCG
CTCGAGCCTAAGCTTCTAGATAAGATCGGGACCGATCCAGCCTCCGGACCATGGTGGACAACAAATTCAA
CAAAGAACAACAAAACGCGTTCTATGAGATCTTACATTTACCTAACTTAAACGAAGAACAACGAAACGCC
TTCATCCAAAGTTTAAAAGATGACCCAAGCCAAAGCGCTAACCTTTTAGCAGAAGCTAAAAAGCTAAATG
ATGCTCAGGCGCCGAAAGGTGTAGACAACAAATTCAACAAAGAACAACAAAACGCGTTCTATGAGATCTT
ACATTTACCTAACTTAAACGAAGAACAACGAAACGCCTTCATCCAAAGTTTAAAAGATGACCCAAGCCAA
AGCGCTAACCTTTTAGCAGAAGCTAAAAAGCTAAATGGTGCTCAGGCGCCGAAAGTAGACGCGAACTCCG
CGGGGAAGTCAACTGGTACTAGTGGAGAGAATTTGTATTTTCAGGGTCGAGGAGGTAGCGAGAATTTGTA
TTTTCAGGGTGAGGGTACCTCGGCCTGGAGCCACCCGCAGTTCGAGAAAGGCGGTAGCGGATGGAGCCAC
CCGCAGTTCGAGAAAGGAGGATGCTGTCCAGGTTGTTGCACCGGTGATTCGACGCGGCCGCTCGAGCCTA
AGCTTATGGTGAGCAAGGGCGAGGAGCTGTTCACCGGGGTGGTGCCCATCCTGGTCGAGCTGGACGGCGA
CGTAAACGGCCACAAGTTCAGCGTGTCCGGCGAGGGCGAGGGCGATGCCACCTACGGCAAGCTGACCCTG
AAGTTCATCTGCACCACCGGCAAGCTGCCCGTGCCCTGGCCCACCCTCGTGACCACCCTGACCTACGGCG
TGCAGTGCTTCAGCCGCTACCCCGACCACATGAAGCAGCACGACTTCTTCAAGTCCGCCATGCCCGAAGG
CTACGTCCAGGAGCGCACCATCTTCTTCAAGGACGACGGCAACTACAAGACCCGCGCCGAGGTGAAGTTC
GAGGGCGACACCCTGGTGAACCGCATCGAGCTGAAGGGCATCGACTTCAAGGAGGACGGCAACATCCTGG
GGCACAAGCTGGAGTACAACTACAACAGCCACAACGTCTATATCATGGCCGACAAGCAGAAGAACGGCAT
CAAGGTGAACTTCAAGATCCGCCACAACATCGAGGACGGCAGCGTGCAGCTCGCCGACCACTACCAGCAG
AACACCCCCATCGGCGACGGCCCCGTGCTGCTGCCCGACAACCACTACCTGAGCACCCAGTCCGCCCTGA
GCAAAGACCCCAACGAGAAGCGCGATCACATGGTCCTGCTGGAGTTCGTGACCGCCGCCGGGATCACTCT
CGGCATGGACGAGCTGTACAAGTACTCAGATCTCGAGATGAGGACACTGGAAGACTCCTCAGGGACAGTC
CTGCACCGTCTCATCCAAGAGCAGCTGCGCTACGGCAACCTGACAGAGACTCGCACTCTGCTGGCTATCC
AGCAGCAGGCCCTGCGGGGTGGGGCTGGAGCTGGGGGCACGGGGAGCCCCCAGGCTTCCTTGGAGATCGG
AGCACCCGAGGACAGTCAGGTGCTGCAGCAAGCCACCAGGCAGGGGCCCCAGGGCCAGGAGCATCAGGGT
GGAGAGACCCACCTGGCAGAGAACAGGCTGTACCGGCTGTGCCCACAGCCCAGCAAAGGAGAAGAGTTGC
CCACCTATGAGGAGGCCAAAGCCCATTCGCAGTACTACGCAGCGCAGCAGGCAGGGTCCCGGCCGCATGT
TGGGGACCGGGATCCTAGAGGAGGGGTGTCCGGAGGCGGCCGGCGACAGGATGAAGCTCTTCGAGAGCTG
AGGCATGGCCATGTGCGCTCCTTGAGTGAACGGCTTCTGCAACTGTCCCTGGAAAGAAACGGTGCTCGGG
TCCCCAGCCACATGAGCTCTTCCCACAGCTTCCCTCAGCTGGCCCGCAGCCAGCAGGGCCCCCAACCCCG
AGGGCCCCCAGCTGAGGGCCCAGAGCCCCGCGGGCCACCACCTCAGTACCCACACGCTGTAATGGCTCAG
GAGACTGCGGCTGTCACTGACCCAAGATACCGACCCCGAAGCAGCCCACACTTCCAGCATGCCGAAGTCA
GGATCCTGCAGGCCCAGGTACCACCGGTGTTCCTCCAGCAGCAGCAGTACCAGTACCTGCCGCAGCCCCA
GGAGCACTCTCCACCCCTCCACCCGGCAGCTCTGGGCCATGGACCCCCAAGCTCCTTTGGTCCACCTGCA
GTGGAGGGACCACCCAGTGCCCAGGCCACCTTGGGCAGTGCCCACCTGGCCCAGATGGAGACTGTACTGA
GGGAGAATGCCAGGCTGCAGAGGGACAATGAGCGATTGCAGAGAGAGCTGGAGAGCACTTCAGAGAAGGC
TGGCCGCATAGAAAAGCTGGAAAATGAAATCCAGCGGCTCTCTGAGGCCCACGAGAGCCTGATGAGGACC
TCTTCCAAGCGTGAGGCCCTGGAGAAGACCATGAGGAACAAGATGGACGGTGAGATGAGACGGTTGCAGG
ACTTCAACCGAGACCTTAGAGAGAGATTGGAATCGGCAAACCGCCACCTGGCAAGCAAGACCCAGGAAGC
CCAGGCGGGCAGTCAGGACATGGTGGCGAAACTGCTTGCCCAGAGCTATGAGCAGCAACAGGAACAGGAG
AAGCTGGAGCGGGAGATGGCACTGCTGCGTGGTGCCATCGAGGACCAGCGGCGACATGCTGAACTGCTGG
AGCAGGCTCTGGGCAATGCACAAAGCCGTGCCGCCCGGGCTGAAGAGGAGCTACGCAAAAAGCAGGCCTA
TGTGGAGAAGGTGGAGCGGCTGCAGCAGGCACTGGGGCAGTTGCAGGCTGCCTGTGAAAAGCGAGAGCAG
TTGGAGCTGCGTCTGCGCACGCGCCTGGAGCAGGAACTCAAAGCCTTGCGTGCACAGCAGAGGCAGACAG
GCACCCTCGCAGGTGGTGGCGGCAGCCATGGTGGGTCCGCCGAGCTCAGTGCCCTGCGGCTGTCTGAACA
GCTGCGGGAGAAGGAGGAACAGATCCTGGCTCTAGAGGCGGACATGACCAAGTGGGAACAGAAGTATTTG
GAAGAACGGGCTATGAGGCAGTTCGCCATGGACGCGGCTGCCACTGCGGCTGCCCAGCGCGATACCACTC
TCATCCGGCACTCCCCCCAGCCCTCGCCCAGCAGCAGTTTCAACGAGGGCCTGCTGCCAGGCAACCACAG
GCACCAGGAGATGGAGAGCAGATTGAAGGTGCTCCATGCTCAGATCCTAGAGAAGGATGCGGTGATCAAG
GTCCTTCAGCAGCGCTCCAGGAAAGACCCTGGCAAGGCCACCCAGGGCACCCTACGGCCTGCCAAGTCGG
TGCCGTCCATCTTCGCGGCTGCAGTGGGAACTCAGGGCTGGCAAGGGCTCGTATCCAGTGAGCGGCAAAC
TGATGCACGGCCAGCGGGAGACCGGGTCCCAGCAGAGGAGCCTCCGGCCACAGCTCCTCTCCCTGCCCAC
ACCAAACATGGCAGCAGAGACGGGAGCACCCAGACGGATGGCCCTGCAGACAACACCTCTGCCTGCTTGG
CCTCAGAACCCGATGGCCTCCTGGGGTGCAACAGTAGCCAGAGGACACCCTCTCTGGACTCTATAGCTGC
AACCAGAGTCCAGGATCTGTCAGACATGGTAGAAATACTGATCTGAGATATCCGATCCACCGGATCTAGA
TAACTGATCATAATCAGCCATACCACATTTGTAGAGGTTTTACTTGCTTTAAAAAACCTCCCACACCTCC
CCCTGAACCTGAAACATAAAATGAATGCAATTGTTGTTGTTAACTTGTTTATTGCAGCTTATAATGGTTA
CAAATAAAGCAATAGCATCACAAATTTCACAAATAAAGCATTTTTTTCACTGCATTCTAGTTGTGGTTTG
TCCAAACTCATCAATGTATCTTAACGCGGATCTGGGCGTGGTTAAGGGTGGGAAAGAATATATAAGGTGG
GGGTCTTATGTAGTTTTGTATCTGTTTTGCAGCAGCCGCCGCCGCCATGAGCACCAACTCGTTTGATGGA
AGCATTGTGAGCTCATATTTGACAACGCGCATGCCCCCATGGGCCGGGGTGCGTCAGAATGTGATGGGCT
CCAGCATTGATGGTCGCCCCGTCCTGCCCGCAAACTCTACTACCTTGACCTACGAGACCGTGTCTGGAAC
GCCGTTGGAGACTGCAGCCTCCGCCGCCGCTTCAGCCGCTGCAGCCACCGCCCGCGGGATTGTGACTGAC
TTTGCTTTCCTGAGCCCGCTTGCAAGCAGTGCAGCTTCCCGTTCATCCGCCCGCGATGACAAGTTGACGG
CTCTTTTGGCACAATTGGATTCTTTGACCCGGGAACTTAATGTCGTTTCTCAGCAGCTGTTGGATCTGCG
CCAGCAGGTTTCTGCCCTGAAGGCTTCCTCCCCTCCCAATGCGGTTTAAAACATAAATAAAAAACCAGAC
TCTGTTTGGATTTGGATCAAGCAAGTGTCTTGCTGTCTTTATTTAGGGGTTTTGCGCGCGCGGTAGGCCC
GGGACCAGCGGTCTCGGTCGTTGAGGGTCCTGTGTATTTTTTCCAGGACGTGGTAAAGGTGACTCTGGAT
GTTCAGATACATGGGCATAAGCCCGTCTCTGGGGTGGAGGTAGCACCACTGCAGAGCTTCATGCTGCGGG
GTGGTGTTGTAGATGATCCAGTCGTAGCAGGAGCGCTGGGCGTGGTGCCTAAAAATGTCTTTCAGTAGCA
AGCTGATTGCCAGGGGCAGGCCCTTGGTGTAAGTGTTTACAAAGCGGTTAAGCTGGGATGGGTGCATACG
TGGGGATATGAGATGCATCTTGGACTGTATTTTTAGGTTGGCTATGTTCCCAGCCATATCCCTCCGGGGA
TTCATGTTGTGCAGAACCACCAGCACAGTGTATCCGGTGCACTTGGGAAATTTGTCATGTAGCTTAGAAG
GAAATGCGTGGAAGAACTTGGAGACGCCCTTGTGACCTCCAAGATTTTCCATGCATTCGTCCATAATGAT
GGCAATGGGCCCACGGGCGGCGGCCTGGGCGAAGATATTTCTGGGATCACTAACGTCATAGTTGTGTTCC
AGGATGAGATCGTCATAGGCCATTTTTACAAAGCGCGGGCGGAGGGTGCCAGACTGCGGTATAATGGTTC
CATCCGGCCCAGGGGCGTAGTTACCCTCACAGATTTGCATTTCCCACGCTTTGAGTTCAGATGGGGGGAT
CATGTCTACCTGCGGGGCGATGAAGAAAACGGTTTCCGGGGTAGGGGAGATCAGCTGGGAAGAAAGCAGG
TTCCTGAGCAGCTGCGACTTACCGCAGCCGGTGGGCCCGTAAATCACACCTATTACCGGCTGCAACTGGT
AGTTAAGAGAGCTGCAGCTGCCGTCATCCCTGAGCAGGGGGGCCACTTCGTTAAGCATGTCCCTGACTCG
CATGTTTTCCCTGACCAAATCCGCCAGAAGGCGCTCGCCGCCCAGCGATAGCAGTTCTTGCAAGGAAGCA
AAGTTTTTCAACGGTTTGAGACCGTCCGCCGTAGGCATGCTTTTGAGCGTTTGACCAAGCAGTTCCAGGC
GGTCCCACAGCTCGGTCACCTGCTCTACGGCATCTCGATCCAGCATATCTCCTCGTTTCGCGGGTTGGGG
CGGCTTTCGCTGTACGGCAGTAGTCGGTGCTCGTCCAGACGGGCCAGGGTCATGTCTTTCCACGGGCGCA
GGGTCCTCGTCAGCGTAGTCTGGGTCACGGTGAAGGGGTGCGCTCCGGGCTGCGCGCTGGCCAGGGTGCG
CTTGAGGCTGGTCCTGCTGGTGCTGAAGCGCTGCCGGTCTTCGCCCTGCGCGTCGGCCAGGTAGCATTTG
ACCATGGTGTCATAGTCCAGCCCCTCCGCGGCGTGGCCCTTGGCGCGCAGCTTGCCCTTGGAGGAGGCGC
CGCACGAGGGGCAGTGCAGACTTTTGAGGGCGTAGAGCTTGGGCGCGAGAAATACCGATTCCGGGGAGTA
GGCATCCGCGCCGCAGGCCCCGCAGACGGTCTCGCATTCCACGAGCCAGGTGAGCTCTGGCCGTTCGGGG
TCAAAAACCAGGTTTCCCCCATGCTTTTTGATGCGTTTCTTACCTCTGGTTTCCATGAGCCGGTGTCCAC
GCTCGGTGACGAAAAGGCTGTCCGTGTCCCCGTATACAGACTTGAGAGGGAGTTTAAACGAATTCAATAG
CTTGTTGCATGGGCGGCGATATAAAATGCAAGGTGCTGCTCAAAAAATCAGGCAAAGCCTCGCGCAAAAA
AGAAAGCACATCGTAGTCATGCTCATGCAGATAAAGGCAGGTAAGCTCCGGAACCACCACAGAAAAAGAC
ACCATTTTTCTCTCAAACATGTCTGCGGGTTTCTGCATAAACACAAAATAAAATAACAAAAAAACATTTA
AACATTAGAAGCCTGTCTTACAACAGGAAAAACAACCCTTATAAGCATAAGACGGACTACGGCCATGCCG
GCGTGACCGTAAAAAAACTGGTCACCGTGATTAAAAAGCACCACCGACAGCTCCTCGGTCATGTCCGGAG
TCATAATGTAAGACTCGGTAAACACATCAGGTTGATTCACATCGGTCAGTGCTAAAAAGCGACCGAAATA
GCCCGGGGGAATACATACCCGCAGGCGTAGAGACAACATTACAGCCCCCATAGGAGGTATAACAAAATTA
ATAGGAGAGAAAAACACATAAACACCTGAAAAACCCTCCTGCCTAGGCAAAATAGCACCCTCCCGCTCCA
GAACAACATACAGCGCTTCCACAGCGGCAGCCATAACAGTCAGCCTTACCAGTAAAAAAGAAAACCTATT
AAAAAAACACCACTCGACACGGCACCAGCTCAATCAGTCACAGTGTAAAAAAGGGCCAAGTGCAGAGCGA
GTATATATAGGACTAAAAAATGACGTAACGGTTAAAGTCCACAAAAAACACCCAGAAAACCGCACGCGAA
CCTACGCCCAGAAACGAAAGCCAAAAAACCCACAACTTCCTCAAATCGTCACTTCCGTTTTCCCACGTTA
CGTCACTTCCCATTTTAAGAAAACTACAATTCCCAACACATACAAGTTACTCCGCCCTAAAACCTACGTC
ACCCGCCCCGTTCCCACGCCCCGCGCCACGTCACAAACTCCACCCCCTCATTATCATATTGGCTTCAATC
CAAAATAAGGTATATTATTGATGATGTTAATTAACATGCATGGATCCATATGCGGTGTGAAATACCGCAC
AGATGCGTAAGGAGAAAATACCGCATCAGGCGCTCTTCCGCTTCCTCGCTCACTGACTCGCTGCGCTCGG
TCGTTCGGCTGCGGCGAGCGGTATCAGCTCACTCAAAGGCGGTAATACGGTTATCCACAGAATCAGGGGA
TAACGCAGGAAAGAACATGTGAGCAAAAGGCCAGCAAAAGGCCAGGAACCGTAAAAAGGCCGCGTTGCTG
GCGTTTTTCCATAGGCTCCGCCCCCCTGACGAGCATCACAAAAATCGACGCTCAAGTCAGAGGTGGCGAA
ACCCGACAGGACTATAAAGATACCAGGCGTTTCCCCCTGGAAGCTCCCTCGTGCGCTCTCCTGTTCCGAC
CCTGCCGCTTACCGGATACCTGTCCGCCTTTCTCCCTTCGGGAAGCGTGGCGCTTTCTCATAGCTCACGC
TGTAGGTATCTCAGTTCGGTGTAGGTCGTTCGCTCCAAGCTGGGCTGTGTGCACGAACCCCCCGTTCAGC
CCGACCGCTGCGCCTTATCCGGTAACTATCGTCTTGAGTCCAACCCGGTAAGACACGACTTATCGCCACT
GGCAGCAGCCACTGGTAACAGGATTAGCAGAGCGAGGTATGTAGGCGGTGCTACAGAGTTCTTGAAGTGG
TGGCCTAACTACGGCTACACTAGAAGGACAGTATTTGGTATCTGCGCTCTGCTGAAGCCAGTTACCTTCG
GAAAAAGAGTTGGTAGCTCTTGATCCGGCAAACAAACCACCGCTGGTAGCGGTGGTTTTTTTGTTTGCAA
GCAGCAGATTACGCGCAGAAAAAAAGGATCTCAAGAAGATCCTTTGATCTTTTCTACGGGGTCTGACGCT
CAGTGGAACGAAAACTCACGTTAAGGGATTTTGGTCATGAGATTATCAAAAAGGATCTTCACCTAGATCC
TTTTAAATTAAAAATGAAGTTTTAAATCAATCTAAAGTATATATGAGTAAACTTGGTCTGACAGTTACCA
ATGCTTAATCAGTGAGGCACCTATCTCAGCGATCTGTCTATTTCGTTCATCCATAGTTGCCTGACTCCCC
GTCGTGTAGATAACTACGATACGGGAGGGCTTACCATCTGGCCCCAGTGCTGCAATGATACCGCGAGACC
CACGCTCACCGGCTCCAGATTTATCAGCAATAAACCAGCCAGCCGGAAGGGCCGAGCGCAGAAGTGGTCC
TGCAACTTTATCCGCCTCCATCCAGTCTATTAATTGTTGCCGGGAAGCTAGAGTAAGTAGTTCGCCAGTT
AATAGTTTGCGCAACGTTGTTGCCATTGCTGCAGCCATGAGATTATCAAAAAGGATCTTCACCTAGATCC
TTTTCACGTAGAAAGCCAGTCCGCAGAAACGGTGCTGACCCCGGATGAATGTCAGCTACTGGGCTATCTG
GACAAGGGAAAACGCAAGCGCAAAGAGAAAGCAGGTAGCTTGCAGTGGGCTTACATGGCGATAGCTAGAC
TGGGCGGTTTTATGGACAGCAAGCGAACCGGAATTGCCAGCTGGGGCGCCCTCTGGTAAGGTTGGGAAGC
CCTGCAAAGTAAACTGGATGGCTTTCTTGCCGCCAAGGATCTGATGGCGCAGGGGATCAAGCTCTGATCA
AGAGACAGGATGAGGATCGTTTCGCATGATTGAACAAGATGGATTGCACGCAGGTTCTCCGGCCGCTTGG
GTGGAGAGGCTATTCGGCTATGACTGGGCACAACAGACAATCGGCTGCTCTGATGCCGCCGTGTTCCGGC
TGTCAGCGCAGGGGCGCCCGGTTCTTTTTGTCAAGACCGACCTGTCCGGTGCCCTGAATGAACTGCAAGA
CGAGGCAGCGCGGCTATCGTGGCTGGCCACGACGGGCGTTCCTTGCGCAGCTGTGCTCGACGTTGTCACT
GAAGCGGGAAGGGACTGGCTGCTATTGGGCGAAGTGCCGGGGCAGGATCTCCTGTCATCTCACCTTGCTC
CTGCCGAGAAAGTATCCATCATGGCTGATGCAATGCGGCGGCTGCATACGCTTGATCCGGCTACCTGCCC
ATTCGACCACCAAGCGAAACATCGCATCGAGCGAGCACGTACTCGGATGGAAGCCGGTCTTGTCGATCAG
GATGATCTGGACGAAGAGCATCAGGGGCTCGCGCCAGCCGAACTGTTCGCCAGGCTCAAGGCGAGCATGC
CCGACGGCGAGGATCTCGTCGTGACCCATGGCGATGCCTGCTTGCCGAATATCATGGTGGAAAATGGCCG
CTTTTCTGGATTCATCGACTGTGGCCGGCTGGGTGTGGCGGACCGCTATCAGGACATAGCGTTGGCTACC
CGTGATATTGCTGAAGAGCTTGGCGGCGAATGGGCTGACCGCTTCCTCGTGCTTTACGGTATCGCCGCTC
CCGATTCGCAGCGCATCGCCTTCTATCGCCTTCTTGACGAGTTCTTCTGAATTTTGTTAAAATTTTTGTT
AAATCAGCTCATTTTTTAACCAATAGGCCGAAATCGGCAAAATCCCTTATAAATCAAAAGAATAGACCGA
GATAGGGT
[37 nt withheld, positions 10369-10405]
AAAGAACGTGGACTCCAACGTCAAAGG
[49 nt withheld, positions 10433-10481]
T
[91 nt withheld, positions 10483-10573]
G
[124 nt withheld, positions 10575-10698]
CCATTCGCCATTCAGGATCGAATTAATTCTTAATTAACATCATCAATAATATACCTTATTTTGGATTGAA
GCCAATATGATAATGAGGGGGTGGAGTTTGTGACGTGGCGCGGGGCGTGGGAACGGGGCGGGTGACGTAG
TAGTGTGGCGGAAGTGTGATGTTGCAAGTGTGGCGGAACACATGTAAGCGACGGATGTGGCAAAAGTGAC
GTTTTTGGTGTGCGCCGGTGTACACAGGAAGTGACAATTTTCGCGCGGTTTTAGGCGGATGTTGTAGTAA
ATTTGGGCGTAACCGAGTAAGATTTGGCCATTTTCGCGGGAAAACTGAATAAGAGGAAGTGAAATCTGAA
TAATTTTGTGTTACTCATAGCGCGTAATACTGTAATAGTAATCAATTACGGGGTCATTAGTTCATAGCCC
ATATATGGAGTTCCG
